>Addgene plasmid #75139 | MSCV-miRE_shBRD9_561-SV40-GFP | depositor partial sequence | sequence record 142089 | shRNA
TGCTGTTGACAGTGAGCGCGACAAAATTGTAGCTAATGAATAGTGAAGCCACAGATGTATTCATTAGCTA
CAATTTTGTCTTGCCTACTGCCTCGGACTTCAAGGGGCTAGAATTC
