>Addgene plasmid #75139 | MSCV-miRE_shBRD9_561-SV40-GFP | addgene partial sequence | sequence record 147847 | pLXSN5 5'-CCCTTGAACCTCCTCGTTCGACC-3'
CCCTTTATCCAGCCCTCCTCCTTCTCTAGGCGCCGGAATTAGATCTCTCGACTAGGGATAACAGGGTAAT
TGTTTGAATGAGGCTTCAGTACTTTACAGAATCGTTGCCTGCACATCTTGGAAACACTTGCTGGGATTAC
TTCGACTTCTTAACCCAACAGAAGGCTCGAGAAGGTATATTGCTGTTGACAGTGAGCGCGACAAAATTGT
AGCTAATGAATAGTGAAGCCACAGATGTATTCATTAGCTACAATTTTGTCTTGCCTACTGCCTCGGACTT
CAAGGGGCTAGAATTCGAGCAATTATCTTGTTTACTAAAACTGAATACCTTGCTATCTCTTTGATACATT
TTTACAAAGCTGAATTAAAATGGTATAAATTAAATCACTTTTTTCAATTGACGCGTAATTCGCCAGCACA
GTGGTCGACCCTGTGGAATGTGTGTCAGTTAGGGTGTGGAAAGTCCCCAGGCTCCCCAGCAGGCAGAAGT
ATGCAAAGCATGCATCTCAATTAGTCAGCAACCAGGTGTGGAAAGTCCCCAGGCTCCCCAGCAGGCAGAA
GTATGCAAAGCATGCATCTCAATTAGTCAGCAACCATAGTCCCGCCCCTAACTCCGCCCATCCCGCCCCT
AACTCCGCCCAGTTCCGCCCATTCTCCGCCCCATGGCTGACTAATTTTTTTTATTTATGCAGAGGCCGAG
GCCGCCTCGGCCTCTGAGCTATTCCAGAAGTAGTGAGGAGGCTTTTTTGGAGGCCTAGGCTTTTGCAAAA
AGCTCATGGTGAGCAAGGGCGAGGAGCTGTTCACCGGGGTGGTGCCCATCCTGGTCGAGCTGGACGGCGA
CGTAAACGGCCACAAGTTCAGCGTGTCTGGCGAGGGCGAGGGCGATGCCACCTACGGCAAGCTGACCCTG
AAGTTCATCTGCACCACCGGCAAGCTGCCCGTGCCCTGGCCCACCCTCGTGACCACCCTGACCTACGGCG
TGCAGTGCTTCAGCCGCTACCCCGACCACATGAAGCAGC
