>Addgene plasmid #75139 | MSCV-miRE_shBRD9_561-SV40-GFP | addgene partial sequence | sequence record 147850 | SV40pro-F2 5'-CCCCATGGCTGACTAATTTTT-3'
GGCCGCCTCGGCCTCTGAGCTATTCCAGAAGTAGTGAGGAGGCTTTTTTGGAGGCCTAGGCTTTTGCAAA
AAGCTCATGGTGAGCAAGGGCGAGGAGCTGTTCACCGGGGTGGTGCCCATCCTGGTCGAGCTGGACGGCG
ACGTAAACGGCCACAAGTTCAGCGTGTCTGGCGAGGGCGAGGGCGATGCCACCTACGGCAAGCTGACCCT
GAAGTTCATCTGCACCACCGGCAAGCTGCCCGTGCCCTGGCCCACCCTCGTGACCACCCTGACCTACGGC
GTGCAGTGCTTCAGCCGCTACCCCGACCACATGAAGCAGCACGACTTCTTCAAGTCCGCCATGCCCGAAG
GCTACGTCCAGGAGCGCACCATCTTCTTCAAGGACGACGGCAACTACAAGACCCGCGCCGAGGTGAAGTT
CGAGGGCGACACCCTGGTGAACCGCATCGAGCTGAAGGGCATCGACTTCAAGGAGGACGGCAACATCCTG
GGGCACAAGCTGGAGTACAACTACAACAGCCACAACGTCTATATCATGGCCGACAAGCAGAAGAACGGCA
TCAAGGCGAACTTCAAGATCCGCCACAACATCGAGGACGGCAGCGTGCAGCTCGCCGACCACTACCAGCA
GAACACCCCCATCGGCGACGGCCCCGTGCTGCTGCCCGACAACCACTACCTGAGCACCCAGTCCGCCCTG
AGCAAAGACCCCAACGAGAAGCGCGATCACATGGTCCTGCTGGAGTTCGTGACCGCCGCCGGGATCACTC
TCGGCATGGACGAGCTGTACAAGTAATGAATTAATTAAGAATTATCAAGCTTATCGATAAAATAAAAGAT
TTTATTTAGTCTCCAGAAAAAGGGGGGAATGAAAGACCCCACCTGTAGGTTTGGCAAGCTAGCTTAAGTA
ACGCCATTTTGCAAGGCATGGAAAATACATAACTGAGAATAGAGAAGTTCAGATCAAGGTTAGGAACAGA
AGAGACAGCAGAATATGGGCCAAACAGGA
