[The description below was written by a language model from this plasmid's Addgene catalogue record.]
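Description:
MSCV-miRE_shBRD9_561-SV40-GFP is a retroviral RNA-interference plasmid built on the MSCV-miRE-shRNA-SV40-GFP backbone, a murine stem cell virus–type gammaretroviral vector. It is maintained in bacteria under ampicillin selection; the record lists the copy number as unknown and does not describe the origin of replication. No feature table is provided, so the layout can only be inferred from the construct name and catalogue fields.

The payload is shBRD9_561, a short hairpin RNA directed against human BRD9 (the purpose field abbreviates the target as "BRD", but the insert name and associated study make BRD9 the target). The hairpin is embedded in a miRE scaffold, an optimised miR-30–derived microRNA context that lets the shRNA be transcribed as part of a longer Pol II transcript and processed through the endogenous microRNA pathway, generally improving knockdown efficiency. It was inserted as an XhoI–EcoRI fragment, with both sites retained, the usual arrangement for swapping hairpins in and out of miR-30-type backbones. In vectors of this design the MSCV long terminal repeat typically drives the miRE-shRNA transcript, though the record does not state this explicitly. As the name indicates, a downstream SV40 promoter drives GFP, which marks transduced cells independently of the hairpin.

After packaging into retroviral particles, the vector integrates stably into dividing target cells, and GFP fluorescence allows shRNA-expressing cells to be tracked or sorted. The construct comes from work examining the dependence of myeloid leukaemia cells on BRD9, where such vectors suit knockdown experiments that follow the GFP-positive fraction over time.
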