Addgene plasmid #75139: MSCV-miRE_shBRD9_561-SV40-GFP
Purpose: Retroviral expression plasmid encoding shBRD9_561 (targeting human BRD)
Depositing lab: Christopher Vakoc. Depositing organization: Cold Spring Harbor Laboratory. Publication: Sensitivity and engineered resistance of myeloid leukemia cells to BRD9 inhibition. Hohmann AF, Martin LJ, Minder JL, Roe JS, Shi J, Steurer S, Bader G, McConnell D, Pearson M, Gerstberger T, Gottschamel T, Thompson D, Suzuki Y, Koegl M, Vakoc CR. Nat Chem Biol. 2016 Jul 4. doi: 10.1038/nchembio.2115. PubMed 27376689.
Backbone
  Vector backbone: MSCV-miRE- shRNA-SV40-GFP
  Vector type: Retroviral
Growth in bacteria
  Bacterial resistance: Ampicillin, 100 μg/mL
  Growth temperature: 37°C
  Growth strain: NEB Stable
  Copy number: Unknown
Gene/Insert
  Gene/Insert name: shBRD9_561
  gRNA/shRNA sequence: TTCATTAGCTACAATTTTGTCT
  Species: H. sapiens (human)
  Cloning method: Restriction Enzyme; 5′ cloning site Xho1 (not destroyed); 3′ cloning site EcoR1 (not destroyed)
  Sequencing primers: 5′ TGTTTGAATGAGGCTTCAGTAC; 3′ -
Terms and licenses: Academic/Nonprofit Terms; Industry Terms: Not Available to Industry
How to cite: MSCV-miRE_shBRD9_561-SV40-GFP was a gift from Christopher Vakoc (Addgene plasmid # 75139 ; http://n2t.net/addgene:75139 ; RRID:Addgene_75139)
